Addgene plasmid #127905: pX335 Mouse 5' Srcap gRNA B
Purpose: Cas9 D10A Nickase Vector targeting the 5' end of the mouse Srcap gene
Depositing lab: Mark Groudine. Depositing organization: Fred Hutchinson Cancer Center.
Backbone
  Vector backbone: pX335-U6-Chimeric_BB-CBh-hSpCas9n(D10A)
  Vector type: CRISPR
Growth in bacteria
  Bacterial resistance: Ampicillin, 100 μg/mL
  Growth temperature: 37°C
  Growth strain: DH5alpha
  Copy number: Unknown
Gene/Insert
  Gene/Insert name: Srcap gRNA
  gRNA/shRNA sequence: gctcccaatcctacagacac
  Cloning method: Restriction Enzyme; 5′ cloning site BbsI (destroyed during cloning); 3′ cloning site BbsI (destroyed during cloning)
  Sequencing primers: 5′ cacctctgacttgagcgtcg
Resource information
  A portion of this plasmid was derived from a plasmid made by: https://www.addgene.org/42335/
Terms and licenses: Academic/Nonprofit Terms; Industry Terms: Not Available to Industry
How to cite: pX335 Mouse 5' Srcap gRNA B was a gift from Mark Groudine (Addgene plasmid # 127905 ; http://n2t.net/addgene:127905 ; RRID:Addgene_127905)
