[The description below was written by a language model from this plasmid's Addgene catalogue record and pLannotate feature annotations shown in this document.]
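Description:
pX335 Mouse 5' Srcap gRNA B is a mammalian CRISPR expression plasmid built on the pX335-U6-Chimeric_BB-CBh-hSpCas9n(D10A) backbone, carrying both a guide RNA and the Streptococcus pyogenes Cas9 D10A nickase on one roughly 8.4 kb molecule. It is propagated in E. coli through a high-copy ColE1/pUC-type origin and selected with ampicillin via the β-lactamase gene. An f1 phage origin is also present, along with short remnants of pBR322 bom and rop sequences. No mammalian selection marker or fluorescent reporter is annotated.

The guide cassette consists of a human U6 RNA polymerase III promoter followed by a 20-nt spacer directed at the 5' end of the mouse Srcap gene and the S. pyogenes chimeric gRNA scaffold. The spacer was inserted between the backbone's BbsI sites, which were destroyed in cloning. Downstream, the CBh promoter arrangement (CMV enhancer, chicken β-actin promoter and a hybrid CBA/MVM intron) drives the Cas9 open reading frame, which the annotation software splits into overlapping N- and C-terminal portions but which appears to be a single continuous coding sequence, terminated by a bGH polyadenylation signal. A short epitope-tag-like fragment is annotated just upstream of Cas9, labelled as a partial 3xHA match. Its true identity is not established by the record. A single AAV2 ITR is annotated after the poly(A) signal, so the table does not show a complete two-ITR packaging cassette.

Because the D10A mutant cuts only one DNA strand, such constructs are normally used in pairs with an offset partner guide to generate a double-strand break with reduced off-target activity. The "gRNA B" name suggests such a pairing, although the record does not state this or the editing goal at the Srcap 5' end.
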