Features (pLannotate 1.2.2; 17 found; start..end, strand, type, name):
      1..241     +  promoter       U6 promoter: RNA polymerase III promoter for human U6 snRNA
    270..345     +  misc_RNA       gRNA scaffold: guide RNA scaffold for the Streptococcus pyogenes CRISPR/Cas9 system
    398..683     +  enhancer       CMV enhancer: human cytomegalovirus immediate early enhancer; contains an 18-bp deletion relative to the standard CMV enhancer
    685..962     +  promoter       chicken β-actin promoter: No description available
    963..1190    +  intron         hybrid intron: hybrid between chicken β-actin (CBA) and minute virus of mice (MMV) introns (Gray et al., 2011)
   1211..1238    +  CDS            3xHA (fragment): three tandem HA epitope tags
   1271..2986    +  CDS            Cas9(N): N-terminal portion of Streptococcus pyogenes Cas9 (Zetsche et al., 2015)
   2873..5371    +  CDS            Cas9(C): C-terminal portion of Streptococcus pyogenes Cas9 (Zetsche et al., 2015)
   5438..5549    +  polyA_signal   bGH poly(A) signal: bovine growth hormone polyadenylation signal
   5654..5794    +  repeat_region  AAV2 ITR: inverted terminal repeat of adeno-associated virus serotype 2 inverted
   5799..5850    -  misc_feature   bom (fragment): basis of mobility region from pBR322
   5869..6324    +  rep_origin     f1 ori (sequence partly withheld): f1 bacteriophage origin of replication; arrow indicates direction of (+) strand synthesis
   6325..6374    -  misc_feature   bom (fragment): basis of mobility region from pBR322
   6476..6511    -  CDS            rop (fragment): Rop protein, which maintains plasmids at low copy number; rop
   6606..6710    +  promoter       AmpR promoter: bla
   6711..7571    +  CDS            AmpR: β-lactamase; bla; confers resistance to ampicillin, carbenicillin, and related antibiotics
   7742..8330    +  rep_origin     ori: high-copy-number ColE1/pMB1/pBR322/pUC origin of replication
>Addgene plasmid #127905 | pX335 Mouse 5' Srcap gRNA B | addgene full sequence | sequence record 249688 | Addgene NGS Result
GAGGGCCTATTTCCCATGATTCCTTCATATTTGCATATACGATACAAGGCTGTTAGAGAGATAATTAGAA
TTAATTTGACTGTAAACACAAAGATATTAGTACAAAATACGTGACGTAGAAAGTAATAATTTCTTGGGTA
GTTTGCAGTTTTAAAATTATGTTTTAAAATGGACTATCATATGCTTACCGTAACTTGAAAGTATTTCGAT
TTCTTGGCTTTATATATCTTGTGGAAAGGACGAAACACCGCTCCCAATCCTACAGACACGTTTTAGAGCT
AGAAATAGCAAGTTAAAATAAGGCTAGTCCGTTATCAACTTGAAAAAGTGGCACCGAGTCGGTGCTTTTT
TTCTAGACGATTTTTTAGTGCGTGCGCCAATTCTGACTAGAGGTACCCGTTACATAACTTACGGTAAATG
GCCCGCCTGGCTGACCGCCCAACGACCCCCGCCCATTGACGTCAATAGTAACGCCAATAGGGACTTTCCA
TTGACGTCAATGGGTGGAGTATTTACGGTAAACTGCCCACTTGGCAGTACATCAAGTGTATCATATGCCA
AGTACGCCCCCTATTGACGTCAATGACGGTAAATGGCCCGCCTGGCATTGTGCCCAGTACATGACCTTAT
GGGACTTTCCTACTTGGCAGTACATCTACGTATTAGTCATCGCTATTACCATGGTCGAGGTGAGCCCCAC
GTTCTGCTTCACTCTCCCCATCTCCCCCCCCTCCCCACCCCCAATTTTGTATTTATTTATTTTTTAATTA
TTTTGTGCAGCGATGGGGGCGGGGGGGGGGGGGGGGCGCGCGCCRGGSGGGGCGGGGCGGGGCGGGGGGC
GGGGCGGGGCGAGGCGGAGAGGTGCGGCGGCAGCCAATCAGAGCGGCGCGCTCCGAAAGTTTCCTTTTAT
GGCGAGGCGGCGGCGGCGGCGGCCCTATAAAAAGCGAAGCGCGCGGCGGGCGGGAGTCGCTGCGCGCTGC
CTTCGCCCCGTGCCCCGCTCCGCCGCCGCCTCGCGCCGCCCGCCCCGGCTCTGACTGACCGCGTTACTCC
CACAGGTGAGCGGGCGGGACGGCCCTTCTCCTCCGGGCTGTAATTAGCTGAGCAAGAGGTAAGGGTTTAA
GGGATGGTTGGTTGGTGGGGTATTAATGTTTAATTACCTGGAGCACCTGCCTGAAATCACTTTTTTTCAG
GTTGGACCGGTGCCACCATGTACCCATACGATGTTCCAGATTACGCTTCGCCGAAGAAAAAGCGCAAGGT
CGAAGCGTCCGACAAGAAGTACAGCATCGGCCTGGCCATCGGCACCAACTCTGTGGGCTGGGCCGTGATC
ACCGACGAGTACAAGGTGCCCAGCAAGAAATTCAAGGTGCTGGGCAACACCGACCGGCACAGCATCAAGA
AGAACCTGATCGGAGCCCTGCTGTTCGACAGCGGCGAAACAGCCGAGGCCACCCGGCTGAAGAGAACCGC
CAGAAGAAGATACACCAGACGGAAGAACCGGATCTGCTATCTGCAAGAGATCTTCAGCAACGAGATGGCC
AAGGTGGACGACAGCTTCTTCCACAGACTGGAAGAGTCCTTCCTGGTGGAAGAGGATAAGAAGCACGAGC
GGCACCCCATCTTCGGCAACATCGTGGACGAGGTGGCCTACCACGAGAAGTACCCCACCATCTACCACCT
GAGAAAGAAACTGGTGGACAGCACCGACAAGGCCGACCTGCGGCTGATCTATCTGGCCCTGGCCCACATG
ATCAAGTTCCGGGGCCACTTCCTGATCGAGGGCGACCTGAACCCCGACAACAGCGACGTGGACAAGCTGT
TCATCCAGCTGGTGCAGACCTACAACCAGCTGTTCGAGGAAAACCCCATCAACGCCAGCGGCGTGGACGC
CAAGGCCATCCTGTCTGCCAGACTGAGCAAGAGCAGACGGCTGGAAAATCTGATCGCCCAGCTGCCCGGC
GAGAAGAAGAATGGCCTGTTCGGCAACCTGATTGCCCTGAGCCTGGGCCTGACCCCCAACTTCAAGAGCA
ACTTCGACCTGGCCGAGGATGCCAAACTGCAGCTGAGCAAGGACACCTACGACGACGACCTGGACAACCT
GCTGGCCCAGATCGGCGACCAGTACGCCGACCTGTTTCTGGCCGCCAAGAACCTGTCCGACGCCATCCTG
CTGAGCGACATCCTGAGAGTGAACACCGAGATCACCAAGGCCCCCCTGAGCGCCTCTATGATCAAGAGAT
ACGACGAGCACCACCAGGACCTGACCCTGCTGAAAGCTCTCGTGCGGCAGCAGCTGCCTGAGAAGTACAA
AGAGATTTTCTTCGACCAGAGCAAGAACGGCTACGCCGGCTACATTGACGGCGGAGCCAGCCAGGAAGAG
TTCTACAAGTTCATCAAGCCCATCCTGGAAAAGATGGACGGCACCGAGGAACTGCTCGTGAAGCTGAACA
GAGAGGACCTGCTGCGGAAGCAGCGGACCTTCGACAACGGCAGCATCCCCCACCAGATCCACCTGGGAGA
GCTGCACGCCATTCTGCGGCGGCAGGAAGATTTTTACCCATTCCTGAAGGACAACCGGGAAAAGATCGAG
AAGATCCTGACCTTCCGCATCCCCTACTACGTGGGCCCTCTGGCCAGGGGAAACAGCAGATTCGCCTGGA
TGACCAGAAAGAGCGAGGAAACCATCACCCCCTGGAACTTCGAGGAAGTGGTGGACAAGGGCGCTTCCGC
CCAGAGCTTCATCGAGCGGATGACCAACTTCGATAAGAACCTGCCCAACGAGAAGGTGCTGCCCAAGCAC
AGCCTGCTGTACGAGTACTTCACCGTGTATAACGAGCTGACCAAAGTGAAATACGTGACCGAGGGAATGA
GAAAGCCCGCCTTCCTGAGCGGCGAGCAGAAAAAGGCCATCGTGGACCTGCTGTTCAAGACCAACCGGAA
AGTGACCGTGAAGCAGCTGAAAGAGGACTACTTCAAGAAAATCGAGTGCTTCGACTCCGTGGAAATCTCC
GGCGTGGAAGATCGGTTCAACGCCTCCCTGGGCACATACCACGATCTGCTGAAAATTATCAAGGACAAGG
ACTTCCTGGACAATGAGGAAAACGAGGACATTCTGGAAGATATCGTGCTGACCCTGACACTGTTTGAGGA
CAGAGAGATGATCGAGGAACGGCTGAAAACCTATGCCCACCTGTTCGACGACAAAGTGATGAAGCAGCTG
AAGCGGCGGAGATACACCGGCTGGGGCAGGCTGAGCCGGAAGCTGATCAACGGCATCCGGGACAAGCAGT
CCGGCAAGACAATCCTGGATTTCCTGAAGTCCGACGGCTTCGCCAACAGAAACTTCATGCAGCTGATCCA
CGACGACAGCCTGACCTTTAAAGAGGACATCCAGAAAGCCCAGGTGTCCGGCCAGGGCGATAGCCTGCAC
GAGCACATTGCCAATCTGGCCGGCAGCCCCGCCATTAAGAAGGGCATCCTGCAGACAGTGAAGGTGGTGG
ACGAGCTCGTGAAAGTGATGGGCCGGCACAAGCCCGAGAACATCGTGATCGAAATGGCCAGAGAGAACCA
GACCACCCAGAAGGGACAGAAGAACAGCCGCGAGAGAATGAAGCGGATCGAAGAGGGCATCAAAGAGCTG
GGCAGCCAGATCCTGAAAGAACACCCCGTGGAAAACACCCAGCTGCAGAACGAGAAGCTGTACCTGTACT
ACCTGCAGAATGGGCGGGATATGTACGTGGACCAGGAACTGGACATCAACCGGCTGTCCGACTACGATGT
GGACCATATCGTGCCTCAGAGCTTTCTGAAGGACGACTCCATCGACAACAAGGTGCTGACCAGAAGCGAC
AAGAACCGGGGCAAGAGCGACAACGTGCCCTCCGAAGAGGTCGTGAAGAAGATGAAGAACTACTGGCGGC
AGCTGCTGAACGCCAAGCTGATTACCCAGAGAAAGTTCGACAATCTGACCAAGGCCGAGAGAGGCGGCCT
GAGCGAACTGGATAAGGCCGGCTTCATCAAGAGACAGCTGGTGGAAACCCGGCAGATCACAAAGCACGTG
GCACAGATCCTGGACTCCCGGATGAACACTAAGTACGACGAGAATGACAAGCTGATCCGGGAAGTGAAAG
TGATCACCCTGAAGTCCAAGCTGGTGTCCGATTTCCGGAAGGATTTCCAGTTTTACAAAGTGCGCGAGAT
CAACAACTACCACCACGCCCACGACGCCTACCTGAACGCCGTCGTGGGAACCGCCCTGATCAAAAAGTAC
CCTAAGCTGGAAAGCGAGTTCGTGTACGGCGACTACAAGGTGTACGACGTGCGGAAGATGATCGCCAAGA
GCGAGCAGGAAATCGGCAAGGCTACCGCCAAGTACTTCTTCTACAGCAACATCATGAACTTTTTCAAGAC
CGAGATTACCCTGGCCAACGGCGAGATCCGGAAGCGGCCTCTGATCGAGACAAACGGCGAAACCGGGGAG
ATCGTGTGGGATAAGGGCCGGGATTTTGCCACCGTGCGGAAAGTGCTGAGCATGCCCCAAGTGAATATCG
TGAAAAAGACCGAGGTGCAGACAGGCGGCTTCAGCAAAGAGTCTATCCTGCCCAAGAGGAACAGCGATAA
GCTGATCGCCAGAAAGAAGGACTGGGACCCTAAGAAGTACGGCGGCTTCGACAGCCCCACCGTGGCCTAT
TCTGTGCTGGTGGTGGCCAAAGTGGAAAAGGGCAAGTCCAAGAAACTGAAGAGTGTGAAAGAGCTGCTGG
GGATCACCATCATGGAAAGAAGCAGCTTCGAGAAGAATCCCATCGACTTTCTGGAAGCCAAGGGCTACAA
AGAAGTGAAAAAGGACCTGATCATCAAGCTGCCTAAGTACTCCCTGTTCGAGCTGGAAAACGGCCGGAAG
AGAATGCTGGCCTCTGCCGGCGAACTGCAGAAGGGAAACGAACTGGCCCTGCCCTCCAAATATGTGAACT
TCCTGTACCTGGCCAGCCACTATGAGAAGCTGAAGGGCTCCCCCGAGGATAATGAGCAGAAACAGCTGTT
TGTGGAACAGCACAAGCACTACCTGGACGAGATCATCGAGCAGATCAGCGAGTTCTCCAAGAGAGTGATC
CTGGCCGACGCTAATCTGGACAAAGTGCTGTCCGCCTACAACAAGCACCGGGATAAGCCCATCAGAGAGC
AGGCCGAGAATATCATCCACCTGTTTACCCTGACCAATCTGGGAGCCCCTGCCGCCTTCAAGTACTTTGA
CACCACCATCGACCGGAAGAGGTACACCAGCACCAAAGAGGTGCTGGACGCCACCCTGATCCACCAGAGC
ATCACCGGCCTGTACGAGACACGGATCGACCTGTCTCAGCTGGGAGGCGACAGCCCCAAGAAGAAGAGAA
AGGTGGAGGCCAGCTAAGAATTCCTAGAGCTCGCTGATCAGCCTCGACTGTGCCTTCTAGTTGCCAGCCA
TCTGTTGTTTGCCCCTCCCCCGTGCCTTCCTTGACCCTGGAAGGTGCCACTCCCACTGTCCTTTCCTAAT
AAAATGAGGAAATTGCATCGCATTGTCTGAGTAGGTGTCATTCTATTCTGGGGGGTGGGGTGGGGCAGGA
CAGCAAGGGGGAGGATTGGGAAGAGAATAGCAGGCATGCTGGGGAGCGGCCGCAGGAACCCCTAGTGATG
GAGTTGGCCACTCCCTCTCTGCGCGCTCGCTCGCTCACTGAGGCCGGGCGACCAAAGGTCGCCCGACGCC
CGGGCTTTGCCCGGGCGGCCTCAGTGAGCGAGCGAGCGCGCAGCTGCCTGCAGGGGCGCCTGATGCGGTA
TTTTCTCCTTACGCATCTGTGCGGTATTTCACACCGCATA
[95 nt withheld, positions 5851-5945]
T
[46 nt withheld, positions 5947-5992]
C
[141 nt withheld, positions 5994-6134]
CCTTTGACGTTGGAGTCCACGTTCTTT
[37 nt withheld, positions 6162-6198]
ACTCTATCTCGGGCTATTCTTTTGATTTATAAGGGATTTTGCCGATTTCGGTCTATTGGTTAAAAAATGA
GCTGATTTAACAAAAATTTAACGCGAATTTTAACAAAATATTAACGTTTACAATTTTATGGTGCACTCTC
AGTACAATCTGCTCTGATGCCGCATAGTTAAGCCAGCCCCGACACCCGCCAACACCCGCTGACGCGCCCT
GACGGGCTTGTCTGCTCCCGGCATCCGCTTACAGACAAGCTGTGACCGTCTCCGGGAGCTGCATGTGTCA
GAGGTTTTCACCGTCATCACCGAAACGCGCGAGACGAAAGGGCCTCGTGATACGCCTATTTTTATAGGTT
AATGTCATGATAATAATGGTTTCTTAGACGTCAGGTGGCACTTTTCGGGGAAATGTGCGCGGAACCCCTA
TTTGTTTATTTTTCTAAATACATTCAAATATGTATCCGCTCATGAGACAATAACCCTGATAAATGCTTCA
ATAATATTGAAAAAGGAAGAGTATGAGTATTCAACATTTCCGTGTCGCCCTTATTCCCTTTTTTGCGGCA
TTTTGCCTTCCTGTTTTTGCTCACCCAGAAACGCTGGTGAAAGTAAAAGATGCTGAAGATCAGTTGGGTG
CACGAGTGGGTTACATCGAACTGGATCTCAACAGCGGTAAGATCCTTGAGAGTTTTCGCCCCGAAGAACG
TTTTCCAATGATGAGCACTTTTAAAGTTCTGCTATGTGGCGCGGTATTATCCCGTATTGACGCCGGGCAA
GAGCAACTCGGTCGCCGCATACACTATTCTCAGAATGACTTGGTTGAGTACTCACCAGTCACAGAAAAGC
ATCTTACGGATGGCATGACAGTAAGAGAATTATGCAGTGCTGCCATAACCATGAGTGATAACACTGCGGC
CAACTTACTTCTGACAACGATCGGAGGACCGAAGGAGCTAACCGCTTTTTTGCACAACATGGGGGATCAT
GTAACTCGCCTTGATCGTTGGGAACCGGAGCTGAATGAAGCCATACCAAACGACGAGCGTGACACCACGA
TGCCTGTAGCAATGGCAACAACGTTGCGCAAACTATTAACTGGCGAACTACTTACTCTAGCTTCCCGGCA
ACAATTAATAGACTGGATGGAGGCGGATAAAGTTGCAGGACCACTTCTGCGCTCGGCCCTTCCGGCTGGC
TGGTTTATTGCTGATAAATCTGGAGCCGGTGAGCGTGGAAGCCGCGGTATCATTGCAGCACTGGGGCCAG
ATGGTAAGCCCTCCCGTATCGTAGTTATCTACACGACGGGGAGTCAGGCAACTATGGATGAACGAAATAG
ACAGATCGCTGAGATAGGTGCCTCACTGATTAAGCATTGGTAACTGTCAGACCAAGTTTACTCATATATA
CTTTAGATTGATTTAAAACTTCATTTTTAATTTAAAAGGATCTAGGTGAAGATCCTTTTTGATAATCTCA
TGACCAAAATCCCTTAACGTGAGTTTTCGTTCCACTGAGCGTCAGACCCCGTAGAAAAGATCAAAGGATC
TTCTTGAGATCCTTTTTTTCTGCGCGTAATCTGCTGCTTGCAAACAAAAAAACCACCGCTACCAGCGGTG
GTTTGTTTGCCGGATCAAGAGCTACCAACTCTTTTTCCGAAGGTAACTGGCTTCAGCAGAGCGCAGATAC
CAAATACTGTTCTTCTAGTGTAGCCGTAGTTAGGCCACCACTTCAAGAACTCTGTAGCACCGCCTACATA
CCTCGCTCTGCTAATCCTGTTACCAGTGGCTGCTGCCAGTGGCGATAAGTCGTGTCTTACCGGGTTGGAC
TCAAGACGATAGTTACCGGATAAGGCGCAGCGGTCGGGCTGAACGGGGGGTTCGTGCACACAGCCCAGCT
TGGAGCGAACGACCTACACCGAACTGAGATACCTACAGCGTGAGCTATGAGAAAGCGCCACGCTTCCCGA
AGGGAGAAAGGCGGACAGGTATCCGGTAAGCGGCAGGGTCGGAACAGGAGAGCGCACGAGGGAGCTTCCA
GGGGGAAACGCCTGGTATCTTTATAGTCCTGTCGGGTTTCGCCACCTCTGACTTGAGCGTCGATTTTTGT
GATGCTCGTCAGGGGGGCGGAGCCTATGGAAAAACGCCAGCAACGCGGCCTTTTTACGGTTCCTGGCCTT
TTGCTCACATGTAAGGTCGGGCAGGAA
